>Addgene plasmid #154860 | Lenti-SLC35B2-sgRNA | addgene full sequence | sequence record 306877 | Addgene NGS Result
TGATGCGGTTTTGGCAGTACATCAATGGGCGTGGATAGCGGTTTGACTCACGGGGATTTCCAAGTCTCCA
CCCCATTGACGTCAATGGGAGTTTGTTTTGGCACCAAAATCAACGGGACTTTCCAAAATGTCGTAACAAC
TCCGCCCCATTGACGCAAATGGGCGGTAGGCGTGTACGGTGGGAGGTCTATATAAGCAGCGCGTTTTGCC
TGTACTGGGTCTCTCTGGTTAGACCAGATCTGAGCCTGGGAGCTCTCTGGCTAACTAGGGAACCCACTGC
TTAAGCCTCAATAAAGCTTGCCTTGAGTGCTTCAAGTAGTGTGTGCCCGTCTGTTGTGTGACTCTGGTAA
CTAGAGATCCCTCAGACCCTTTTAGTCAGTGTGGAAAATCTCTAGCAGTGGCGCCCGAACAGGGACTTGA
AAGCGAAAGGGAAACCAGAGGAGCTCTCTCGACGCAGGACTCGGCTTGCTGAAGCGCGCACGGCAAGAGG
CGAGGGGCGGCGACTGGTGAGTACGCCAAAAATTTTGACTAGCGGAGGCTAGAAGGAGAGAGATGGGTGC
GAGAGCGTCAGTATTAAGCGGGGGAGAATTAGATCGCGATGGGAAAAAATTCGGTTAAGGCCAGGGGGAA
AGAAAAAATATAAATTAAAACATATAGTATGGGCAAGCAGGGAGCTAGAACGATTCGCAGTTAATCCTGG
CCTGTTAGAAACATCAGAAGGCTGTAGACAAATACTGGGACAGCTACAACCATCCCTTCAGACAGGATCA
GAAGAACTTAGATCATTATATAATACAGTAGCAACCCTCTATTGTGTGCATCAAAGGATAGAGATAAAAG
ACACCAAGGAAGCTTTAGACAAGATAGAGGAAGAGCAAAACAAAAGTAAGACCACCGCACAGCAAGCGGC
CGCTGATCTTCAGACCTGGAGGAGGAGATATGAGGGACAATTGGAGAAGTGAATTATATAAATATAAAGT
AGTAAAAATTGAACCATTAGGAGTAGCACCCACCAAGGCAAAGAGAAGAGTGGTGCAGAGAGAAAAAAGA
GCAGTGGGAATAGGAGCTTTGTTCCTTGGGTTCTTGGGAGCAGCAGGAAGCACTATGGGCGCAGCGTCAA
TGACGCTGACGGTACAGGCCAGACAATTATTGTCTGGTATAGTGCAGCAGCAGAACAATTTGCTGAGGGC
TATTGAGGCGCAACAGCATCTGTTGCAACTCACAGTCTGGGGCATCAAGCAGCTCCAGGCAAGAATCCTG
GCTGTGGAAAGATACCTAAAGGATCAACAGCTCCTGGGGATTTGGGGTTGCTCTGGAAAACTCATTTGCA
CCACTGCTGTGCCTTGGAATGCTAGTTGGAGTAATAAATCTCTGGAACAGATTTGGAATCACACGACCTG
GATGGAGTGGGACAGAGAAATTAACAATTACACAAGCTTAATACACTCCTTAATTGAAGAATCGCAAAAC
CAGCAAGAAAAGAATGAACAAGAATTATTGGAATTAGATAAATGGGCAAGTTTGTGGAATTGGTTTAACA
TAACAAATTGGCTGTGGTATATAAAATTATTCATAATGATAGTAGGAGGCTTGGTAGGTTTAAGAATAGT
TTTTGCTGTACTTTCTATAGTGAATAGAGTTAGGCAGGGATATTCACCATTATCGTTTCAGACCCACCTC
CCAACCCCGAGGGGACCCGACAGGCCCGAAGGAATAGAAGAAGAAGGTGGAGAGAGAGACAGAGACAGAT
CCATTCGATTAGTGAACGGATCGGCACTGCGTGCGCCAATTCTGCAGACAAATGGCAGTATTCATCCACA
ATTTTAAAAGAAAAGGGGGGATTGGGGGGTACAGTGCAGGGGAAAGAATAGTAGACATAATAGCAACAGA
CATACAAACTAAAGAATTACAAAAACAAATTACAAAAATTCAAAATTTTCGGGTTTATTACAGGGACAGC
AGAGATCCAGTTTGGTTAATTAAGGTACCGAGGGCCTATTTCCCATGATTCCTTCATATTTGCATATACG
ATACAAGGCTGTTAGAGAGATAATTAGAATTAATTTGACTGTAAACACAAAGATATTAGTACAAAATACG
TGACGTAGAAAGTAATAATTTCTTGGGTAGTTTGCAGTTTTAAAATTATGTTTTAAAATGGACTATCATA
TGCTTACCGTAACTTGAAAGTATTTCGATTTCTTGGCTTTATATATCTTGTGGAAAGGACGAAACACCGT
CCGCCTGAAGTACTGCACCGTTTTAGAGCTAGAAATAGCAAGTTAAAATAAGGCTAGTCCGTTATCAACT
TGAAAAAGTGGCACCGAGTCGGTGCTTTTTTGAATTCGCTAGCTAGGTCTTGAAAGGAGTGGGAATTGGC
TCCGGTGCCCGTCAGTGGGCAGAGCGCACATCGCCCACAGTCCCCGAGAAGTTGGGGGGAGGGGTCGGCA
ATTGATCCGGTGCCTAGAGAAGGTGGCGCGGGGTAAACTGGGAAAGTGATGTCGTGTACTGGCTCCGCCT
TTTTCCCGAGGGTGGGGGAGAACCGTATATAAGTGCAGTAGTCGCCGTGAACGTTCTTTTTCGCAACGGG
TTTGCCGCCAGAACACAGGACCGGTTCTAGAGCGCTGCCACCATGGACAAGAAGTACAGCATCGGCCTGG
ACATCGGCACCAACTCTGTGGGCTGGGCCGTGATCACCGACGAGTACAAGGTGCCCAGCAAGAAATTCAA
GGTGCTGGGCAACACCGACCGGCACAGCATCAAGAAGAACCTGATCGGAGCCCTGCTGTTCGACAGCGGC
GAAACAGCCGAGGCCACCCGGCTGAAGAGAACCGCCAGAAGAAGATACACCAGACGGAAGAACCGGATCT
GCTATCTGCAAGAGATCTTCAGCAACGAGATGGCCAAGGTGGACGACAGCTTCTTCCACAGACTGGAAGA
GTCCTTCCTGGTGGAAGAGGATAAGAAGCACGAGCGGCACCCCATCTTCGGCAACATCGTGGACGAGGTG
GCCTACCACGAGAAGTACCCCACCATCTACCACCTGAGAAAGAAACTGGTGGACAGCACCGACAAGGCCG
ACCTGCGGCTGATCTATCTGGCCCTGGCCCACATGATCAAGTTCCGGGGCCACTTCCTGATCGAGGGCGA
CCTGAACCCCGACAACAGCGACGTGGACAAGCTGTTCATCCAGCTGGTGCAGACCTACAACCAGCTGTTC
GAGGAAAACCCCATCAACGCCAGCGGCGTGGACGCCAAGGCCATCCTGTCTGCCAGACTGAGCAAGAGCA
GACGGCTGGAAAATCTGATCGCCCAGCTGCCCGGCGAGAAGAAGAATGGCCTGTTCGGAAACCTGATTGC
CCTGAGCCTGGGCCTGACCCCCAACTTCAAGAGCAACTTCGACCTGGCCGAGGATGCCAAACTGCAGCTG
AGCAAGGACACCTACGACGACGACCTGGACAACCTGCTGGCCCAGATCGGCGACCAGTACGCCGACCTGT
TTCTGGCCGCCAAGAACCTGTCCGACGCCATCCTGCTGAGCGACATCCTGAGAGTGAACACCGAGATCAC
CAAGGCCCCCCTGAGCGCCTCTATGATCAAGAGATACGACGAGCACCACCAGGACCTGACCCTGCTGAAA
GCTCTCGTGCGGCAGCAGCTGCCTGAGAAGTACAAAGAGATTTTCTTCGACCAGAGCAAGAACGGCTACG
CCGGCTACATTGACGGCGGAGCCAGCCAGGAAGAGTTCTACAAGTTCATCAAGCCCATCCTGGAAAAGAT
GGACGGCACCGAGGAACTGCTCGTGAAGCTGAACAGAGAGGACCTGCTGCGGAAGCAGCGGACCTTCGAC
AACGGCAGCATCCCCCACCAGATCCACCTGGGAGAGCTGCACGCCATTCTGCGGCGGCAGGAAGATTTTT
ACCCATTCCTGAAGGACAACCGGGAAAAGATCGAGAAGATCCTGACCTTCCGCATCCCCTACTACGTGGG
CCCTCTGGCCAGGGGAAACAGCAGATTCGCCTGGATGACCAGAAAGAGCGAGGAAACCATCACCCCCTGG
AACTTCGAGGAAGTGGTGGACAAGGGCGCTTCCGCCCAGAGCTTCATCGAGCGGATGACCAACTTCGATA
AGAACCTGCCCAACGAGAAGGTGCTGCCCAAGCACAGCCTGCTGTACGAGTACTTCACCGTGTATAACGA
GCTGACCAAAGTGAAATACGTGACCGAGGGAATGAGAAAGCCCGCCTTCCTGAGCGGCGAGCAGAAAAAG
GCCATCGTGGACCTGCTGTTCAAGACCAACCGGAAAGTGACCGTGAAGCAGCTGAAAGAGGACTACTTCA
AGAAAATCGAGTGCTTCGACTCCGTGGAAATCTCCGGCGTGGAAGATCGGTTCAACGCCTCCCTGGGCAC
ATACCACGATCTGCTGAAAATTATCAAGGACAAGGACTTCCTGGACAATGAGGAAAACGAGGACATTCTG
GAAGATATCGTGCTGACCCTGACACTGTTTGAGGACAGAGAGATGATCGAGGAACGGCTGAAAACCTATG
CCCACCTGTTCGACGACAAAGTGATGAAGCAGCTGAAGCGGCGGAGATACACCGGCTGGGGCAGGCTGAG
CCGGAAGCTGATCAACGGCATCCGGGACAAGCAGTCCGGCAAGACAATCCTGGATTTCCTGAAGTCCGAC
GGCTTCGCCAACAGAAACTTCATGCAGCTGATCCACGACGACAGCCTGACCTTTAAAGAGGACATCCAGA
AAGCCCAGGTGTCCGGCCAGGGCGATAGCCTGCACGAGCACATTGCCAATCTGGCCGGCAGCCCCGCCAT
TAAGAAGGGCATCCTGCAGACAGTGAAGGTGGTGGACGAGCTCGTGAAAGTGATGGGCCGGCACAAGCCC
GAGAACATCGTGATCGAAATGGCCAGAGAGAACCAGACCACCCAGAAGGGACAGAAGAACAGCCGCGAGA
GAATGAAGCGGATCGAAGAGGGCATCAAAGAGCTGGGCAGCCAGATCCTGAAAGAACACCCCGTGGAAAA
CACCCAGCTGCAGAACGAGAAGCTGTACCTGTACTACCTGCAGAATGGGCGGGATATGTACGTGGACCAG
GAACTGGACATCAACCGGCTGTCCGACTACGATGTGGACCATATCGTGCCTCAGAGCTTTCTGAAGGACG
ACTCCATCGACAACAAGGTGCTGACCAGAAGCGACAAGAACCGGGGCAAGAGCGACAACGTGCCCTCCGA
AGAGGTCGTGAAGAAGATGAAGAACTACTGGCGGCAGCTGCTGAACGCCAAGCTGATTACCCAGAGAAAG
TTCGACAATCTGACCAAGGCCGAGAGAGGCGGCCTGAGCGAACTGGATAAGGCCGGCTTCATCAAGAGAC
AGCTGGTGGAAACCCGGCAGATCACAAAGCACGTGGCACAGATCCTGGACTCCCGGATGAACACTAAGTA
CGACGAGAATGACAAGCTGATCCGGGAAGTGAAAGTGATCACCCTGAAGTCCAAGCTGGTGTCCGATTTC
CGGAAGGATTTCCAGTTTTACAAAGTGCGCGAGATCAACAACTACCACCACGCCCACGACGCCTACCTGA
ACGCCGTCGTGGGAACCGCCCTGATCAAAAAGTACCCTAAGCTGGAAAGCGAGTTCGTGTACGGCGACTA
CAAGGTGTACGACGTGCGGAAGATGATCGCCAAGAGCGAGCAGGAAATCGGCAAGGCTACCGCCAAGTAC
TTCTTCTACAGCAACATCATGAACTTTTTCAAGACCGAGATTACCCTGGCCAACGGCGAGATCCGGAAGC
GGCCTCTGATCGAGACAAACGGCGAAACCGGGGAGATCGTGTGGGATAAGGGCCGGGATTTTGCCACCGT
GCGGAAAGTGCTGAGCATGCCCCAAGTGAATATCGTGAAAAAGACCGAGGTGCAGACAGGCGGCTTCAGC
AAAGAGTCTATCCTGCCCAAGAGGAACAGCGATAAGCTGATCGCCAGAAAGAAGGACTGGGACCCTAAGA
AGTACGGCGGCTTCGACAGCCCCACCGTGGCCTATTCTGTGCTGGTGGTGGCCAAAGTGGAAAAGGGCAA
GTCCAAGAAACTGAAGAGTGTGAAAGAGCTGCTGGGGATCACCATCATGGAAAGAAGCAGCTTCGAGAAG
AATCCCATCGACTTTCTGGAAGCCAAGGGCTACAAAGAAGTGAAAAAGGACCTGATCATCAAGCTGCCTA
AGTACTCCCTGTTCGAGCTGGAAAACGGCCGGAAGAGAATGCTGGCCTCTGCCGGCGAACTGCAGAAGGG
AAACGAACTGGCCCTGCCCTCCAAATATGTGAACTTCCTGTACCTGGCCAGCCACTATGAGAAGCTGAAG
GGCTCCCCCGAGGATAATGAGCAGAAACAGCTGTTTGTGGAACAGCACAAGCACTACCTGGACGAGATCA
TCGAGCAGATCAGCGAGTTCTCCAAGAGAGTGATCCTGGCCGACGCTAATCTGGACAAAGTGCTGTCCGC
CTACAACAAGCACCGGGATAAGCCCATCAGAGAGCAGGCCGAGAATATCATCCACCTGTTTACCCTGACC
AATCTGGGAGCCCCTGCCGCCTTCAAGTACTTTGACACCACCATCGACCGGAAGAGGTACACCAGCACCA
AAGAGGTGCTGGACGCCACCCTGATCCACCAGAGCATCACCGGCCTGTACGAGACACGGATCGACCTGTC
TCAGCTGGGAGGCGACAAGCGACCTGCCGCCACAAAGAAGGCTGGACAGGCTAAGAAGAAGAAAGATTAC
AAAGACGATGACGATAAGGGATCCGGCGCAACAAACTTCTCTCTGCTGAAACAAGCCGGAGATGTCGAAG
AGAATCCTGGACCGACCGAGTACAAGCCCACGGTGCGCCTCGCCACCCGCGACGACGTCCCCAGGGCCGT
ACGCACCCTCGCCGCCGCGTTCGCCGACTACCCCGCCACGCGCCACACCGTCGATCCGGACCGCCACATC
GAGCGGGTCACCGAGCTGCAAGAACTCTTCCTCACGCGCGTCGGGCTCGACATCGGCAAGGTGTGGGTCG
CGGACGACGGCGCCGCGGTGGCGGTCTGGACCACGCCGGAGAGCGTCGAAGCGGGGGCGGTGTTCGCCGA
GATCGGCCCGCGCATGGCCGAGTTGAGCGGTTCCCGGCTGGCCGCGCAGCAACAGATGGAAGGCCTCCTG
GCGCCGCACCGGCCCAAGGAGCCCGCGTGGTTCCTGGCCACCGTCGGAGTCTCGCCCGACCACCAGGGCA
AGGGTCTGGGCAGCGCCGTCGTGCTCCCCGGAGTGGAGGCGGCCGAGCGCGCCGGGGTGCCCGCCTTCCT
GGAGACCTCCGCGCCCCGCAACCTCCCCTTCTACGAGCGGCTCGGCTTCACCGTCACCGCCGACGTCGAG
GTGCCCGAAGGACCGCGCACCTGGTGCATGACCCGCAAGCCCGGTGCCTGAACGCGTTAAGTCGACAATC
AACCTCTGGATTACAAAATTTGTGAAAGATTGACTGGTATTCTTAACTATGTTGCTCCTTTTACGCTATG
TGGATACGCTGCTTTAATGCCTTTGTATCATGCTATTGCTTCCCGTATGGCTTTCATTTTCTCCTCCTTG
TATAAATCCTGGTTGCTGTCTCTTTATGAGGAGTTGTGGCCCGTTGTCAGGCAACGTGGCGTGGTGTGCA
CTGTGTTTGCTGACGCAACCCCCACTGGTTGGGGCATTGCCACCACCTGTCAGCTCCTTTCCGGGACTTT
CGCTTTCCCCCTCCCTATTGCCACGGCGGAACTCATCGCCGCCTGCCTTGCCCGCTGCTGGACAGGGGCT
CGGCTGTTGGGCACTGACAATTCCGTGGTGTTGTCGGGGAAATCATCGTCCTTTCCTTGGCTGCTCGCCT
GTGTTGCCACCTGGATTCTGCGCGGGACGTCCTTCTGCTACGTCCCTTCGGCCCTCAATCCAGCGGACCT
TCCTTCCCGCGGCCTGCTGCCGGCTCTGCGGCCTCTTCCGCGTCTTCGCCTTCGCCCTCAGACGAGTCGG
ATCTCCCTTTGGGCCGCCTCCCCGCGTCGACTTTAAGACCAATGACTTACAAGGCAGCTGTAGATCTTAG
CCACTTTTTAAAAGAAAAGGGGGGACTGGAAGGGCTAATTCACTCCCAACGAAGACAAGATCTGCTTTTT
GCTTGTACTGGGTCTCTCTGGTTAGACCAGATCTGAGCCTGGGAGCTCTCTGGCTAACTAGGGAACCCAC
TGCTTAAGCCTCAATAAAGCTTGCCTTGAGTGCTTCAAGTAGTGTGTGCCCGTCTGTTGTGTGACTCTGG
TAACTAGAGATCCCTCAGACCCTTTTAGTCAGTGTGGAAAATCTCTAGCAGGGCCCGTTTAAACCCGCTG
ATCAGCCTCGACTGTGCCTTCTAGTTGCCAGCCATCTGTTGTTTGCCCCTCCCCCGTGCCTTCCTTGACC
CTGGAAGGTGCCACTCCCACTGTCCTTTCCTAATAAAATGAGGAAATTGCATCGCATTGTCTGAGTAGGT
GTCATTCTATTCTGGGGGGTGGGGTGGGGCAGGACAGCAAGGGGGAGGATTGGGAAGACAATAGCAGGCA
TGCTGGGGATGCGGTGGGCTCTATGGCTTCTGAGGCGGAAAGAACCAGCTGGGGCTCTAGGGGGTATCCC
C
[124 nt withheld, positions 8682-8805]
C
[91 nt withheld, positions 8807-8897]
A
[49 nt withheld, positions 8899-8947]
CCTTTGACGTTGGAGTCCACGTTCTTT
[37 nt withheld, positions 8975-9011]
ACCCTATCTCGGTCTATTCTTTTGATTTATAAGGGATTTTGCCGATTTCGGCCTATTGGTTAAAAAATGA
GCTGATTTAACAAAAATTTAACGCGAATTAATTCTGTGGAATGTGTGTCAGTTAGGGTGTGGAAAGTCCC
CAGGCTCCCCAGCAGGCAGAAGTATGCAAAGCATGCATCTCAATTAGTCAGCAACCAGGTGTGGAAAGTC
CCCAGGCTCCCCAGCAGGCAGAAGTATGCAAAGCATGCATCTCAATTAGTCAGCAACCATAGTCCCGCCC
CTAACTCCGCCCATCCCGCCCCTAACTCCGCCCAGTTCCGCCCATTCTCCGCCCCATGGCTGACTAATTT
TTTTTATTTATGCAGAGGCCGAGGCCGCCTCTGCCTCTGAGCTATTCCAGAAGTAGTGAGGAGGCTTTTT
TGGAGGCCTAGGCTTTTGCAAAAAGCTCCCGGGAGCTTGTATATCCATTTTCGGATCTGATCAGCACGTG
TTGACAATTAATCATCGGCATAGTATATCGGCATAGTATAATACGACAAGGTGAGGAACTAAACCATGGC
CAAGTTGACCAGTGCCGTTCCGGTGCTCACCGCGCGCGACGTCGCCGGAGCGGTCGAGTTCTGGACCGAC
CGGCTCGGGTTCTCCCGGGACTTCGTGGAGGACGACTTCGCCGGTGTGGTCCGGGACGACGTGACCCTGT
TCATCAGCGCGGTCCAGGACCAGGTGGTGCCGGACAACACCCTGGCCTGGGTGTGGGTGCGCGGCCTGGA
CGAGCTGTACGCCGAGTGGTCGGAGGTCGTGTCCACGAACTTCCGGGACGCCTCCGGGCCGGCCATGACC
GAGATCGGCGAGCAGCCGTGGGGGCGGGAGTTCGCCCTGCGCGACCCGGCCGGCAACTGCGTGCACTTCG
TGGCCGAGGAGCAGGACTGACACGTGCTACGAGATTTCGATTCCACCGCCGCCTTCTATGAAAGGTTGGG
CTTCGGAATCGTTTTCCGGGACGCCGGCTGGATGATCCTCCAGCGCGGGGATCTCATGCTGGAGTTCTTC
GCCCACCCCAACTTGTTTATTGCAGCTTATAATGGTTACAAATAAAGCAATAGCATCACAAATTTCACAA
ATAAAGCATTTTTTTCACTGCATTCTAGTTGTGGTTTGTCCAAACTCATCAATGTATCTTATCATGTCTG
TATACCGTCGACCTCTAGCTAGAGCTTGGCGTAATCATGGTCATAGCTGTTTCCTGTGTGAAATTGTTAT
CCGCTCACAATTCCACACAACATACGAGCCGGAAGCATAAAGTGTAAAGCCTGGGGTGCCTAATGAGTGA
GCTAACTCACATTAATTGCGTTGCGCTCACTGCCCGCTTTCCAGTCGGGAAACCTGTCGTGCCAGCTGCA
TTAATGAATCGGCCAACGCGCGGGGAGAGGCGGTTTGCGTATTGGGCGCTCTTCCGCTTCCTCGCTCACT
GACTCGCTGCGCTCGGTCGTTCGGCTGCGGCGAGCGGTATCAGCTCACTCAAAGGCGGTAATACGGTTAT
CCACAGAATCAGGGGATAACGCAGGAAAGAACATGTGAGCAAAAGGCCAGCAAAAGGCCAGGAACCGTAA
AAAGGCCGCGTTGCTGGCGTTTTTCCATAGGCTCCGCCCCCCTGACGAGCATCACAAAAATCGACGCTCA
AGTCAGAGGTGGCGAAACCCGACAGGACTATAAAGATACCAGGCGTTTCCCCCTGGAAGCTCCCTCGTGC
GCTCTCCTGTTCCGACCCTGCCGCTTACCGGATACCTGTCCGCCTTTCTCCCTTCGGGAAGCGTGGCGCT
TTCTCATAGCTCACGCTGTAGGTATCTCAGTTCGGTGTAGGTCGTTCGCTCCAAGCTGGGCTGTGTGCAC
GAACCCCCCGTTCAGCCCGACCGCTGCGCCTTATCCGGTAACTATCGTCTTGAGTCCAACCCGGTAAGAC
ACGACTTATCGCCACTGGCAGCAGCCACTGGTAACAGGATTAGCAGAGCGAGGTATGTAGGCGGTGCTAC
AGAGTTCTTGAAGTGGTGGCCTAACTACGGCTACACTAGAAGAACAGTATTTGGTATCTGCGCTCTGCTG
AAGCCAGTTACCTTCGGAAAAAGAGTTGGTAGCTCTTGATCCGGCAAACAAACCACCGCTGGTAGCGGTG
GTTTTTTTGTTTGCAAGCAGCAGATTACGCGCAGAAAAAAAGGATCTCAAGAAGATCCTTTGATCTTTTC
TACGGGGTCTGACGCTCAGTGGAACGAAAACTCACGTTAAGGGATTTTGGTCATGAGATTATCAAAAAGG
ATCTTCACCTAGATCCTTTTAAATTAAAAATGAAGTTTTAAATCAATCTAAAGTATATATGAGTAAACTT
GGTCTGACAGTTACCAATGCTTAATCAGTGAGGCACCTATCTCAGCGATCTGTCTATTTCGTTCATCCAT
AGTTGCCTGACTCCCCGTCGTGTAGATAACTACGATACGGGAGGGCTTACCATCTGGCCCCAGTGCTGCA
ATGATACCGCGAGACCCACGCTCACCGGCTCCAGATTTATCAGCAATAAACCAGCCAGCCGGAAGGGCCG
AGCGCAGAAGTGGTCCTGCAACTTTATCCGCCTCCATCCAGTCTATTAATTGTTGCCGGGAAGCTAGAGT
AAGTAGTTCGCCAGTTAATAGTTTGCGCAACGTTGTTGCCATTGCTACAGGCATCGTGGTGTCACGCTCG
TCGTTTGGTATGGCTTCATTCAGCTCCGGTTCCCAACGATCAAGGCGAGTTACATGATCCCCCATGTTGT
GCAAAAAAGCGGTTAGCTCCTTCGGTCCTCCGATCGTTGTCAGAAGTAAGTTGGCCGCAGTGTTATCACT
CATGGTTATGGCAGCACTGCATAATTCTCTTACTGTCATGCCATCCGTAAGATGCTTTTCTGTGACTGGT
GAGTACTCAACCAAGTCATTCTGAGAATAGTGTATGCGGCGACCGAGTTGCTCTTGCCCGGCGTCAATAC
GGGATAATACCGCGCCACATAGCAGAACTTTAAAAGTGCTCATCATTGGAAAACGTTCTTCGGGGCGAAA
ACTCTCAAGGATCTTACCGCTGTTGAGATCCAGTTCGATGTAACCCACTCGTGCACCCAACTGATCTTCA
GCATCTTTTACTTTCACCAGCGTTTCTGGGTGAGCAAAAACAGGAAGGCAAAATGCCGCAAAAAAGGGAA
TAAGGGCGACACGGAAATGTTGAATACTCATACTCTTCCTTTTTCAATATTATTGAAGCATTTATCAGGG
TTATTGTCTCATGAGCGGATACATATTTGAATGTATTTAGAAAAATAAACAAATAGGGGTTCCGCGCACA
TTTCCCCGAAAAGTGCCACCTGACGTCGACGGATCGGGAGATCTCCCGATCCCCTATGGTGCACTCTCAG
TACAATCTGCTCTGATGCCGCATAGTTAAGCCAGTATCTGCTCCCTGCTTGTGTGTTGGAGGTCGCTGAG
TAGTGCGCGAGCAAAATTTAAGCTACAACAAGGCAAGGCTTGACCGACAATTGCATGAAGAATCTGCTTA
GGGTTAGGCGTTTTGCGCTGCTTCGCGATGTACGGGCCAGATATACGCGTTGACATTGATTATTGACTAG
TTATTAATAGTAATCAATTACGGGGTCATTAGTTCATAGCCCATATATGGAGTTCCGCGTTACATAACTT
ACGGTAAATGGCCCGCCTGGCTGACCGCCCAACGACCCCCGCCCATTGACGTCAATAATGACGTATGTTC
CCATAGTAACGCCAATAGGGACTTTCCATTGACGTCAATGGGTGGAGTATTTACGGTAAACTGCCCACTT
GGCAGTACATCAAGTGTATCATATGCCAAGTACGCCCCCTATTGACGTCAATGACGGTAAATGGCCCGCC
TGGCATTATGCCCAGTACATGACCTTATGGGACTTTCCTACTTGGCAGTACATCTACGTATTAGTCATCG
CTATTACCATGG
Features (pLannotate 1.2.2; 33 found; start..end, strand, type, name):
    217..397     +  LTR            5' LTR (truncated): truncated 5' long terminal repeat (LTR) from HIV-1
    444..569     +  misc_feature   HIV-1 Ψ: packaging signal of human immunodeficiency virus type 1
    553..916     +  CDS            HIV-1 gag (fragment): gag protein from human immunodeficiency virus 1; gag
   1062..1295    +  misc_feature   RRE: The Rev response element (RRE) of HIV-1 allows for Rev-dependent mRNA export from the nucleus to the cytoplasm.
   1672..1772    +  CDS            Rev (fragment): human immunodeficiency virus 1 (HIV-1) Rev protein; rev; enhances nuclear export of unspliced and incompletely spliced viral mRNAs
   1822..1939    +  misc_feature   cPPT/CTS: central polypurine tract and central termination sequence of HIV-1
   1990..2230    +  promoter       U6 promoter: RNA polymerase III promoter for human U6 snRNA
   2260..2335    +  misc_RNA       gRNA scaffold: guide RNA scaffold for the Streptococcus pyogenes CRISPR/Cas9 system
   2353..2371    +  CDS            small t antigen (fragment): SV40 (simian virus 40) small t antigen
   2397..2608    +  promoter       EF-1α core promoter: core promoter for human elongation factor EF-1α
   2633..6736    +  CDS            Cas9: Cas9 (Csn1) endonuclease from the Streptococcus pyogenes Type II CRISPR/Cas system generates RNA-guided double strand breaks in DNA
   6874..7471    +  CDS            PuroR (fragment): puromycin N-acetyltransferase; pac from Streptomyces; confers resistance to puromycin
   7487..8075    +  misc_feature   WPRE: woodchuck hepatitis virus posttranscriptional regulatory element
   8126..8145    +  misc_feature   cPPT/CTS (fragment): central polypurine tract and central termination sequence of HIV-1
   8147..8380    +  LTR            3' LTR (ΔU3): self-inactivating 3' long terminal repeat (LTR) from HIV-1
   8412..8636    +  polyA_signal   bGH poly(A) signal: bovine growth hormone polyadenylation signal
   8640..8661    +  promoter       SV40 promoter (fragment): SV40 enhancer and early promoter
   8682..9110    +  rep_origin     f1 ori (sequence partly withheld): f1 bacteriophage origin of replication; arrow indicates direction of (+) strand synthesis
   9124..9453    +  promoter       SV40 promoter: SV40 enhancer and early promoter
   9501..9548    +  promoter       EM7 promoter: synthetic bacterial promoter&nbsp
   9567..9941    +  CDS            BleoR: antibiotic-binding protein; Sh ble from Streptoalloteichus hindustanus; confers resistance to bleomycin, phleomycin, and Zeocin™
   9951..10076   +  CDS            ble (fragment): BLE_KLEPN - Experimental evidence at protein level: Swiss-Prot protein existence level 1. Binding protein with a strong affinity to the bleomycin family of antibiotics. Binds to CL990; an antimitotic-antibiotic compound. From Klebsiella pneumoniae.
  10071..10192   +  polyA_signal   SV40 poly(A) signal: SV40 polyadenylation signal
  10263..10285   -  protein_bind   lac operator (fragment): The lac repressor binds to the lac operator to inhibit transcription in E. coli. This inhibition can be relieved by adding lactose or isopropyl-β-D-thiogalactopyranoside (IPTG). lac repressor encoded by lacI
  10289..10319   -  promoter       lac promoter: promoter for the E. coli lac operon
  10334..10355   -  protein_bind   CAP binding site: CAP binding activates transcription in the presence of cAMP. E. coli catabolite activator protein
  10368..10460   -  CDS            lacI (fragment): lac repressor; lacI; The lac repressor binds to the lac operator to inhibit transcription in E. coli. This inhibition can be relieved by adding lactose or isopropyl-β-D-thiogalactopyranoside (IPTG).
  10643..11231   -  rep_origin     ori: high-copy-number ColE1/pMB1/pBR322/pUC origin of replication
  11402..12262   -  CDS            AmpR: β-lactamase; bla; confers resistance to ampicillin, carbenicillin, and related antibiotics
  12263..12367   -  promoter       AmpR promoter: bla
  12426..12478   -  misc_feature   bom (fragment): basis of mobility region from pBR322
  12633..13012   +  enhancer       CMV enhancer: human cytomegalovirus immediate early enhancer
  13013..199     +  promoter       CMV promoter (across the origin): human cytomegalovirus (CMV) immediate early promoter
