[The description below was written by a language model from this plasmid's Addgene catalogue record and pLannotate feature annotations shown in this document.]
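Description:
Lenti-SLC35B2-sgRNA is an all-in-one lentiviral CRISPR plasmid built on the lentiCRISPR v2 backbone. It delivers both Streptococcus pyogenes Cas9 and a single guide RNA against human SLC35B2 (also known as PAPST1). The sequenced record is about 13 kb. In bacteria it is maintained through a high-copy ColE1/pUC-type origin with ampicillin resistance, and an f1 origin is also present. The backbone additionally carries an SV40/EM7-driven bleomycin/Zeocin resistance cassette outside the viral region, although the catalogue lists only puromycin as the mammalian selectable marker.

The transfer cassette has a third-generation-style layout. A CMV enhancer/promoter fused to a truncated HIV-1 5' LTR drives genomic RNA production in packaging cells. It is followed by the Ψ packaging signal with a gag fragment, the RRE for Rev-dependent nuclear export, and the cPPT/CTS. The self-inactivating ΔU3 3' LTR limits LTR-driven transcription after integration.

Between these elements, a human U6 RNA polymerase III promoter expresses the SLC35B2-targeting spacer, which is joined to the Cas9 gRNA scaffold. The spacer was inserted at BsmBI sites that were destroyed during cloning. Downstream, an EF-1α core promoter drives Cas9, followed by a puromycin N-acetyltransferase coding sequence. The feature table does not annotate the linker between Cas9 and the puromycin marker. A WPRE then follows to enhance transcript expression.

The construct is used to make lentivirus for transducing mammalian cells, selecting them with puromycin, and disrupting SLC35B2. The associated study examined the cellular uptake of α-synuclein fibrils and polycation-bearing cargos.
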