Addgene plasmid #154860: Lenti-SLC35B2-sgRNA
Purpose: Lentiviral expression of Cas9 and sgRNA targeting SLC35B2
Depositing lab: Yihong Ye. Depositing organization: National Institute of Diabetes & Digestive & Kidney Diseases (NIDDK). Publication: A myosin-7B-dependent endocytosis pathway mediates cellular entry of alpha-synuclein fibrils and polycation-bearing cargos. Zhang Q, Xu Y, Lee J, Jarnik M, Wu X, Bonifacino JS, Shen J, Ye Y. Proc Natl Acad Sci U S A. 2020 May 19;117(20):10865-10875. doi: 10.1073/pnas.1918617117. Epub 2020 May 4. PubMed 32366666.
Backbone
  Vector backbone: lentiCRISPR v2 (addgene# 52961)
  Vector type: Mammalian Expression, Lentiviral, CRISPR
  Selectable markers: Puromycin
Growth in bacteria
  Bacterial resistance: Ampicillin, 100 μg/mL
  Growth temperature: 30°C
  Growth strain: NEB Stable
  Copy number: High Copy
Gene/Insert
  Gene/Insert name: SLC35B2 sgRNA (alt name: PAPST1 sgRNA)
  gRNA/shRNA sequence: TCCGCCTGAAGTACTGCACC
  Species: H. sapiens (human)
  GenBank ID: NM_178148
  Entrez Gene: SLC35B2 (a.k.a. HLD26, PAPST1, SLL, UGTrel4)
  Promoter: U6
  Cloning method: Restriction Enzyme; 5′ cloning site BsmBI (destroyed during cloning); 3′ cloning site BsmBI (destroyed during cloning)
  Sequencing primers: 5′ GAGGGCCTATTTCCCATGATT; 3′ CACAGAGTTGGTGCCGATGGCCAGGCCGATGCTGTACTT
Terms and licenses: Academic/Nonprofit Terms; Industry Terms: Not Available to Industry
How to cite: Lenti-SLC35B2-sgRNA was a gift from Yihong Ye (Addgene plasmid # 154860 ; http://n2t.net/addgene:154860 ; RRID:Addgene_154860)
