>Addgene plasmid #154860 | Lenti-SLC35B2-sgRNA | depositor partial sequence | sequence record 299977 | SLC35B2 sgRNA sequence
NNNNNNNNTGGTGGCAGCGCTCTAGAACCGGTCCTGTGTTCTGGCGGCAAACCCGTTGCGAAAAAGAACG
TTCACGGCGACTACTGCACTTATATACGGTTCTCCCCCACCCTCGGGAAAAAGGCGGAGCCAGTACACGA
CATCACTTTCCCAGTTTACCCCGCGCCACCTTCTCTAGGCACCGGATCAATTGCCGACCCCTCCCCCCAA
CTTCTCGGGGACTGTGGGCGATGTGCGCTCTGCCCACTGACGGGCACCGGAGCCAATTCCCACTCCTTTC
AAGACCTAGCTAGCGAATTCAAAAAAGCACCGACTCGGTGCCACTTTTTCAAGTTGATAACGGACTAGCC
TTATTTTAACTTGCTATTTCTAGCTCTAAAACGGTGCAGTACTTCAGGCGGACGGTGTTTCGTCCTTTCC
ACAAGATATATAAAGCCAAGAAATCGAAATACTTTCAAGTTACGGTAAGCATATGATAGTCCATTTTAAA
ACATAATTTTAAAACTGCAAACTACCCAAGAAATTATTACTTTCTACGTCACGTATTTTGTACTAATATC
TTTGTGTTTACAGTCAAATTAATTCTAATTATCTCTCTAACAGCCTTGTATCGTATATGCAAATATGAAG
GAATCATGGGAAATAGGCCCTCGGTACCTTAATTAACCAAACTGGATCTCTGCTGTCCCTGTAATAAACC
CGAAAATTTTGAATTTTTGTAATTTGTTTTTGTAATTCTTTAGTTTGTATGTCTGTTGCTATTATGTCTA
CTATTCTTTCCCCTGCACTGTACCCCCCAATCCCCCCTTTTCTTTTAAAATTGTGGATGAATACTGCCAT
TTGTCTGCAGAATTGGCGCACGCAGTGCCGATCCGTTCACTAATCGAATGGATCTGTCTCTGTCTCTCTC
TCCACCTTCTTCTTCTATTCCTTCGGGCCTGTCGGGTCCCCTCGGGGTTGGGGAGGGGGGTCTGAAACGA
TAATGGTGAATATCCCTGCCTAACTCTATTCACTATAGAAAGTACAGCAAAAACTATTCTTAAACCTACC
AAGCCTCCTACTATCATTATGAATAATTTTATATACCACAGCCAATTTGTTATGTTAAACCAATTCCACA
AACTTGCCCATTTATCTAATTCCAATAATTCTTGTTCATTCTTTTCCTGGCGGNTTGGCGATTCTTCAAT
TAAGGNNGGNNNTAAGCTTGGGNAANGNTTAATTTCCNNGGCCNNNTCCATCCAGGTCGGGGNATTCCAA
ANCGNTTCCAAAANTTTTNNNCCNNACTNNCNTTCNNNGGCNANNNANGGGGGNCNAANNNNTTTNCCNA
AAAANCCCNAANTCCCCNGNNNNNNNNNNAACCTTNGNNNTTNNNNNNNNNNGNNNTTNGGNGGGNAAGN
NNNNNNNCCCNAANGNGNNNNNGNNAAAANNNNNNNNGCCNNNNNAANCCCCCCNAAANTNNNNNNNNNG
NCCNANNNNAAAAA
